>Addgene plasmid #197723 | pMC-6-Cre-GR-9 | addgene full sequence | sequence record 391073 | Addgene NGS Result
GTCAGTGAGCGAGGAAGCGGAAGAGCGCCCAATACGCAAACCGCCTCTCCCCGCGCGTTGGCCGATTCAT
TAATCACTCTGTGGTCTCAAATGAGCAACTTGTTGACGGTCCATCAAAATCTTCCGGCGTTGCCCGTCGA
TGCCACATCCGATGAAGTCAGAAAGAACCTCATGGATATGTTTCGGGATCGGCAAGCATTTAGCGAACAC
ACTTGGAAGATGCTCCTGTCCGTCTGTAGGAGCTGGGCTGCATGGTGCAAACTCAACAATAGAAAGTGGT
TTCCCGCCGAACCCGAGGATGTGCGCGACTACCTCTTGTACCTGCAAGCGCGAGGTAAGTTTCTGCTTCT
ACCTTTGATATATATATAATAATTATCATTAATTAGTAGTAATATAATATTTCAAATATTTTTTTCAAAA
TAAAAGAATGTAGTATATAGCAATTGCTTTTCTGTAGTTTATAAGTGTGTATATTTTAATTTATAACTTT
TCTAATATATGACCAAAATTTGTTGATGTGCAGGTCTGGCGGTCAAGACAATACAGCAGCATCTGGGACA
ACTCAATATGCTTCATCGCCGGTCTGGCTTGCCTAGACCAAGCGACTCTAATGCAGTTTCGTTGGTGATG
CGGCGCATTCGCAAAGAGAACGTTGATGCTGGGGAAAGAGCCAAACAGGCCTTGGCGTTTGAACGCACTG
ACTTCGACCAAGTCAGGAGCCTGATGGAGAACAGCGACCGCTGCCAAGACATCAGGAACCTGGCATTCCT
CGGGATAGCGTATAACACGCTTCTCCGCATAGCGGAAATTGCTCGGATTCGGGTCAAGGATATATCAAGA
ACAGACGGCGGGCGGATGTTGATTCACATCGGACGCACTAAAACGTTGGTGTCAACTGCCGGGGTGGAGA
AGGCTCTCTCTTTGGGTGTCACTAAACTTGTGGAGCGGTGGATCTCGGTCAGCGGCGTGGCTGATGACCC
GAATAACTATCTTTTTTGCCGGGTCAGAAAAAATGGTGTGGCGGCCCCTTCGGCGACCTCACAACTCTCG
ACTCGGGCTCTGGAAGGCATATTTGAAGCGACGCATCGGCTGATTTATGGTGCCAAAGATGATAGCGGGC
AAAGGTACCTCGCGTGGTCTGGGCACTCTGCGAGAGTGGGGGCAGCACGCGATATGGCGCGCGCTGGTGT
CTCAATCCCCGAAATTATGCAAGCCGGGGGCTGGACCAATGTTAATATCGTGATGAATTACATTAGGAAC
CTCGATAGCGAGACTGGGGCCATGGTGCGGCTTCTTGAGGATGGAGATGGATCCGGTATTCAACAAGCTA
CTGCAGGGGTTTCTCAAGACACTTCAGAGAATCCAAATAAGACCATAGTTCCTGCAGCTCTGCCCCAACT
CACTCCGACGTTGGTGAGTTTGCTTGAAGTTATCGAACCTGAAGTGCTGTACGCGGGTTACGATTCCAGC
GTTCCAGATTCTGCTTGGCGCATAATGACCACCTTGAACATGCTGGGAGGAAGGCAAGTTATAGCCGCCG
TGAAGTGGGCTAAGGCGATCCTTGGCTTGCGCAATCTTCACCTGGACGATCAAATGACCTTGCTGCAGTA
TAGCTGGATGTTCCTTATGGCGTTCGCTCTCGGTTGGAGAAGCTATCGGCAGTCATCCGGCAACCTGCTT
TGCTTCGCCCCGGACTTGATAATCAATGAGCAAAGGATGTCTTTGCCGTGCATGTATGACCAGTGTAAGC
ACATGCTGTTCGTGTCATCTGAGCTTCAAAGGTTGCAAGTCAGTTACGAGGAATATCTCTGCATGAAAAC
CCTCCTCCTGCTTTCATCTGTGCCAAAGGAGGGACTGAAGTCGCAAGAACTCTTCGACGAGATCCGGATG
ACGTACATCAAGGAGCTTGGGAAAGCTATAGTTAAGAGAGAGGGAAACTCCTCACAGAACTGGCAACGGT
TCTATCAACTCACCAAGCTGCTTGATTCAATGCATGAGGTGGTTGAAAATTTGCTCACCTATTGCTTTCA
GACGTTCCTTGACAAAACCATGAGTATAGAATTCCCCGAAATGCTGGCTGAGATCATAACGAACCAGATC
CCAAAGTATTCTAACGGAAATATAAAAAAACTTCTGTTTCATCAGAAATAGCTTTGAGACCACGAAGTGG
CTCTTCAGTGGACGAAAGGGCCTCGTGATACGCCTATTTTTATAGGTTAATGTCATGATAATAATGGTTT
CTTAGACGTCAGGTGGCACTTTTCGGGGAAATGTGCGCGGAACCCCTATTTGTTTATTTTTCTAAATACA
TTCAAATATGTATCCGCTCATGAGACAATAACCCTGATAAATGCTTCAATAATATTGAAAAAGGAAGAGT
ATGCGCTCACGCAACTGGTCCAGAACCTTGACCGAACGCAGCGGTGGTAACGGCGCAGTGGCGGTTTTCA
TGGCTTGTTATGACTGTTTTTTTTTGGGGTACAGTCTATGCCTCGGGCATCCAAGCAGCAAGCGCGTTAC
GCCGTGGGTCGATGTTTGATGTTATGGAGCAGCAACGATGTTACGCAGCAGGGCAGTCGCCCTAAAACAA
AGTTAAACATCATGAGGGAAGCGGTGATCGCCGAAGTATCGACTCAACTATCAGAGGTAGTTGGCGTCAT
CGAGCGCCATCTCGAACCGACGTTGCTGGCCGTACATTTGTACGGCTCCGCAGTGGATGGCGGCCTGAAG
CCACACAGCGATATTGATTTGCTGGTTACGGTGACCGTAAGGCTTGATGAAACAACGCGGCGAGCTTTGA
TCAACGACCTTTTGGAAACTTCGGCTTCCCCTGGAGAGAGCGAGATTCTCCGCGCTGTAGAAGTCACCAT
TGTTGTGCACGACGACATCATTCCGTGGCGTTATCCAGCTAAGCGCGAACTGCAATTTGGAGAATGGCAG
CGCAATGACATTCTTGCAGGTATCTTCGAGCCAGCCACGATCGACATTGATCTGGCTATCTTGCTGACAA
AAGCAAGAGAACATAGCGTTGCCTTGGTAGGTCCAGCGGCGGAGGAACTCTTTGATCCGGTTCCTGAACA
GGATCTATTTGAGGCGCTAAATGAAACCTTAACGCTATGGAACTCGCCGCCCGACTGGGCTGGCGATGAG
CGAAATGTAGTGCTTACGTTGTCCCGCATTTGGTACAGCGCAGTAACCGGCAAAATCGCGCCGAAGGATG
TCGCTGCCGACTGGGCAATGGAGCGCCTGCCGGCCCAGTATCAGCCCGTCATACTTGAAGCTAGACAGGC
TTATCTTGGACAAGAAGAAGATCGCTTGGCCTCGCGCGCAGATCAGTTGGAAGAATTTGTCCATTACGTA
AAAGGCGAGATCACCAAGGTAGTCGGCAAATAACTGTCAGACCAAGTTTACTCATATATACTTTAGATTG
ATTTAAAACTTCATTTTTAATTTAAAAGGATCTAGGTGAAGATCCTTTTTGATAATCTCATGACCAAAAT
CCCTTAACGTGAGTTTTCGTTCCACTGAGCGTCAGACCCCGTAGAAAAGATCAAAGGATCTTCTTGAGAT
CCTTTTTTTCTGCGCGTAATCTGCTGCTTGCAAACAAAAAAACCACCGCTACCAGCGGTGGTTTGTTTGC
CGGATCAAGAGCTACCAACTCTTTTTCCGAAGGTAACTGGCTTCAGCAGAGCGCAGATACCAAATACTGT
TCTTCTAGTGTAGCCGTAGTTAGGCCACCACTTCAAGAACTCTGTAGCACCGCCTACATACCTCGCTCTG
CTAATCCTGTTACCAGTGGCTGCTGCCAGTGGCGATAAGTCGTGTCTTACCGGGTTGGACTCAAGACGAT
AGTTACCGGATAAGGCGCAGCGGTCGGGCTGAACGGGGGGTTCGTGCACACAGCCCAGCTTGGAGCGAAC
GACCTACACCGAACTGAGATACCTACAGCGTGAGCTATGAGAAAGCGCCACGCTTCCCGAAGGGAGAAAG
GCGGACAGGTATCCGGTAAGCGGCAGGGTCGGAACAGGAGAGCGCACGAGGGAGCTTCCAGGGGGAAACG
CCTGGTATCTTTATAGTCCTGTCGGGTTTCGCCACCTCTGACTTGAGCGTCGATTTTTGTGATGCTCGTC
AGGGGGGCGGAGCCTATGGAAAAACGCCAGCAACGCGGCCTTTTTACGGTTCCTGGCCTTTTGCTGGCCT
TTTGCTCACATGTTCTTTCCTGCGTTATCCCCTGATTCTGTGGATAACCGTATTACCGCCTTTGAGTGAG
CTGATACCGCTCGCCGCAGCCGAACGACCGAGCGCAGCGA
Features (pLannotate 1.2.2; 9 found; start..end, strand, type, name):
      1..23      +  rep_origin     RSF ori (fragment): Plasmids containing the RSF 1030 origin of replication can be propagated in E. coli cells that contain additional plasmids with compatible origins.
     25..74      +  CDS            lacI (fragment): lac repressor; lacI; The lac repressor binds to the lac operator to inhibit transcription in E. coli. This inhibition can be relieved by adding lactose or isopropyl-β-D-thiogalactopyranoside (IPTG).
    335..523     +  intron         IV2 intron: modified second intron of the potato ST-LS1 gene (Vancanneyt et al., 1990)
   1315..2148    +  CDS            Nr3c1 (fragment): GCR_RAT - Also known as Grl. Experimental evidence at protein level: Swiss-Prot protein existence level 1. [Isoform A]: Has transcriptional activation and repression activity. Mediates glucocorticoid-induced apoptosis. Promotes accurate chromosome segregation during mitosis. May act as a tumor suppressor. May play a negative role in adipogenesis through the regulation of lipolytic and antilipogenic gene expression. From Rattus norvegicus (Rat).
   2276..2380    +  promoter       AmpR promoter: bla
   2371..2451    -  CDS            int (fragment): INT2_ECOLX - Protein inferred from homology: Swiss-Prot protein existence level 3. Putative integrase believed to be involved in the insertion of antibiotic resistance genes into plasmids and transposons. From Escherichia coli.
   2539..2595    +  CDS            GmR (fragment): gentamycin acetyltransferase; aacC1; confers resistance to gentamycin
   2602..3390    +  CDS            aadA: S3AD_ECOLX - Experimental evidence at protein level: Swiss-Prot protein existence level 1. Mediates bacterial resistance to the antibiotics streptomycin and spectinomycin. From Escherichia coli.
   3564..4152    +  rep_origin     ori: high-copy-number ColE1/pMB1/pBR322/pUC origin of replication
