[The description below was written by a language model from this plasmid's Addgene catalogue record and pLannotate feature annotations shown in this document.]
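Description:
pMC-6-Cre-GR-9 is a Level 0 Phytobrick (MoClo) part plasmid from a plant genome-engineering toolkit, built by replacing the ccdB counter-selection cassette of the self-made pMC-6-ccdB-9 acceptor with a coding-sequence module. It is a small (about 4.3 kb) high-copy plasmid maintained in E. coli through a ColE1/pUC-type origin and selected with spectinomycin via the aadA gene. Annotation places an AmpR (bla) promoter upstream of aadA. The short fragments annotated as an integrase, a gentamicin acetyltransferase, lacI and the RSF origin appear to be remnants of the sources from which the backbone and resistance cassette were derived, not functional elements.

The roughly 2.1 kb insert encodes bacteriophage P1 Cre recombinase fused to a portion of the rat glucocorticoid receptor (Nr3c1). The Cre coding region is interrupted by the modified second intron of the potato ST-LS1 gene (IV2). This intron can only be spliced in eukaryotic cells, so functional Cre is not made in E. coli or Agrobacterium, which protects lox-containing constructs during cloning and delivery. Fusion to a glucocorticoid receptor domain is a standard way to make a protein's activity ligand-dependent: the fusion is held inactive until a glucocorticoid such as dexamethasone is supplied, giving chemically inducible recombination.

The feature table shows no promoter or terminator around the insert, consistent with a Level 0 part. The part is meant to be combined by Golden Gate assembly with separate regulatory modules into a plant transcription unit. The "6" and "9" in the name presumably denote the flanking assembly positions, though the record does not define them or name the cloning enzyme.
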