Addgene plasmid #197723: pMC-6-Cre-GR-9
Purpose: Phytobrick (MoClo) Level 0 Part
Depositing lab: Daniel Voytas. Depositing organization: University of Minnesota. Publication: An extensible vector toolkit and parts library for advanced engineering of plant genomes. Chamness JC, Kumar J, Cruz AJ, Rhuby E, Holum MJ, Cody JP, Tibebu R, Gamo ME, Starker CG, Zhang F, Voytas DF. Plant Genome. 2023 Mar 9:e20312. doi: 10.1002/tpg2.20312. PubMed 36896468.
Backbone
  Vector backbone: pMC-6-ccdB-9
  Backbone manufacturer: Self-made
  Vector type: Plant Expression
Growth in bacteria
  Bacterial resistance: Spectinomycin, 50 μg/mL
  Growth temperature: 37°C
  Growth strain: DH5alpha
  Copy number: High Copy
Gene/Insert
  Gene/Insert name: Cre recombinase with St-LS1 intron fused to glucocorticoid receptor
  Species: Bacteriophage P1, Rattus norvegicus
  Insert size (bp): 2061
  Cloning method: Restriction Enzyme; 5′ cloning site Unknown (unknown if destroyed)
Terms and licenses: Academic/Nonprofit Terms; Industry Terms: Not Available to Industry
Depositor comments: Please visit https://doi.org/10.1101/2022.10.15.511792 for bioRxiv preprint.
How to cite: pMC-6-Cre-GR-9 was a gift from Daniel Voytas (Addgene plasmid # 197723 ; http://n2t.net/addgene:197723 ; RRID:Addgene_197723)
